>Addgene plasmid #168179 | p5084 | addgene full sequence | sequence record 389043 | Addgene NGS Result
GTTGACAATTAATCATCGGCATAGTATATCGGCATAGTATAATACGACTCAGGGCCCACTAGTGGTACCC
GGGAAAGAGGAGAAAAGTATGGCATCCACCGAGGACGTCATCAAGGAGTTCATGCGCTTCAAAGTGCGCA
TGGAGGGCTCCGTGAACGGCCACGAGTTCGAGATCGAGGGCGAGGGCGAGGGCCGCCCCTACGAGGGCAC
CCAGACCGCCAAGCTGAAGGTGACCAAGGGCGGCCCCCTGCCCTTCGCCTGGGACATCCTGTCCCCCCAG
TTCCAGTACGGCTCCAAGGTGTACGTGAAGCACCCCGCCGACATCCCCGACTACAAGAAGCTGTCCTTCC
CCGAGGGCTTCAAGTGGGAGCGCGTGATGAACTTCGAGGACGGCGGCGTGGTGACCGTGACCCAGGACTC
CTCCCTGCAGGACGGCTGCTTCATCTACAAGGTGAAGTTCATCGGCGTGAACTTCCCCTCCGACGGCCCC
GTAATGCAGAAGAAGACTATGGGCTGGGAGCCCTCCACCGAGCGCCTGTACCCCCGCGACGGCGTGCTGA
AGGGCGAGATCCACAAGGCCCTGAAGCTGAAGGACGGCGGCCACTACCTGGTGGAGTTCAAGTCCATCTA
CATGGCCAAGAAGCCCGTGCAACTGCCCGGCTACTACTACGTGGACTCCAAGCTGGACATCACCTCCCAC
AACGAGGACTACACCATCGTGGAGCAGTACGAACGCACCGAGGGCCGCCACCACCTGTTCCTGTAGCCAT
GGATCGATAGCTGGTCGACAACCATTCCTTGCGGCGGCGGTGCTCAACGGCCTCAACCTACTACTGGGCT
GCTTCCTAATGCAGGAGTCGCATAAGGGAGAGCGTCGACCGATGCCCTTGAGAGCCTTCAACCCAGTCAG
CTCCTTCCGGTGGGCGCGGGGCATGACTATCGTCGCCGCACTTATGACTGTCTTCTTTATCATGCAACTC
GTAGGACAGGTGCCGGCAGCGCTCTGGGTCATTTTCGGCGAGGACCGCTTTCGCTGGAGCGCGACGATGA
TCGGCCTGTCGCTTGCGGTATTCGGAATCTTGCACGCCCTCGCTCAAGCCTTCGTCACTGGTCCCGCCAC
CAAACGTTTCGGCGAGAAGCAGGCCATTATCGCCGGCATGGCGGCCGACGCGCTGGGCTACGTCTTGCTG
GCGTTCGCGACGCGAGGCTGGATGGCCTTCCCCATTATGATTCTTCTCGCTTCCGGCGGCATCGGGATGC
CCGCGTTGCAGGCCATGCTGTCCAGGCAGGTAGATGACGACCATCAGGGACAGCTTCAAGGATCGCTCGC
GGCTCTTACCAGCCTAACTTCGATCATTGGACCGCTGATCGTCACGGCGATTTATGCCGCCTCGGCGAGC
ACATGGAACGGGTTGGCATGGATTGTAGGCGCCGCCCTATACCTTGTCTGCCTCCCCGCGTTGCGTCGCG
GTGCATGGAGCCGGGCCACCTCGACCTGAATGGAAGCCGGCGGCACCTCGCTAACGGATTCACCACTCCA
AGAATTGGAGCCAATCAATTCTTGCGGAGAACTGTGAATGCGCAAACCAACCCTTGGCAGAACATATCCA
TCGCGTCCGCCATCTCCAGCAGCCGCACGCGGCGCATCTCGGGCAGCGTTGGGTCCTGGCCACGGGTGCG
CATGATCGTGCTCCTGTCGTTGAGGACCCGGCTAGGCTGGCGGGGTTGCCTTACTGGTTAGCAGAATGAA
TCACCGATACGCGAGCGAACGTGAAGCGACTGCTGCTGCAAAACGTCTGCGACCTGAGCAACAACATGAA
TGGTCTTCGGTTTCCGTGTTTCGTAAAGTCTGGAAACGCGGAAGTCAGCGCCCTGCACCATTATGTTCCG
GATCTGCATCGCAGGATGCTGCTGGCTACCCTGTGGAACACCTACATCTGTATTAACGAAGCGCTGGCAT
TGACCCTGAGTGATTTTTCTCTGGTCCCGCCGCATCCATACCGCCAGTTGTTTACCCTCACAACGTTCCA
GTAACCGGGCATGTTCATCATCAGTAACCCGTATCGTGAGCATCCTCTCTCGTTTCATCGGTATCATTAC
CCCCATGAACAGAAATCCCCCTTACACGGAGGCATCAGTGACCAAACAGGAAAAAACCGCCCTTAACATG
GCCCGCTTTATCAGAAGCCAGACATTAACGCTTCTGGAGAAACTCAACGAGCTGGACGCGGATGAACAGG
CAGACATCTGTGAATCGCTTCACGACCACGCTGATGAGCTTTACCGCAGCTGCCTCGCGCGTTTCGGTGA
TGACGGTGAAAACCTCTGACACATGCAGCTCCCGGAGACGGTCACAGCTTGTCTGTAAGCGGATGCCGGG
AGCAGACAAGCCCGTCAGGGCGCGTCAGCGGGTGTTGGCGGGTGTCGGGGCGCAGCCATGACCCAGTCAC
GTAGCGATAGCGGAGTGTATACTGGCTTAACTATGCGGCATCAGAGCAGATTGTACTGAGAGTGCACCAT
ATGCGGTGTGAAATACCGCACAGATGCGTAAGGAGAAAATACCGCATCAGGCGCTCTTCCGCTTCCTCGC
TCACTGACTCGCTGCGCTCGGTCGTTCGGCTGCGGCGAGCGGTATCAGCTCACTCAAAGGCGGTAATACG
GTTATCCACAGAATCAGGGGATAACGCAGGAAAGAACATGTGAGCAAAAGGCCAGCAAAAGGCCAGGAAC
CGTAAAAAGGCCGCGTTGCTGGCGTTTTTCCATAGGCTCCGCCCCCCTGACGAGCATCACAAAAATCGAC
GCTCAAGTCAGAGGTGGCGAAACCCGACAGGACTATAAAGATACCAGGCGTTTCCCCCTGGAAGCTCCCT
CGTGCGCTCTCCTGTTCCGACCCTGCCGCTTACCGGATACCTGTCCGCCTTTCTCCCTTCGGGAAGCGTG
GCGCTTTCTCATAGCTCACGCTGTAGGTATCTCAGTTCGGTGTAGGTCGTTCGCTCCAAGCTGGGCTGTG
TGCACGAACCCCCCGTTCAGCCCGACCGCTGCGCCTTATCCGGTAACTATCGTCTTGAGTCCAACCCGGT
AAGACACGACTTATCGCCACTGGCAGCAGCCACTGGTAACAGGATTAGCAGAGCGAGGTATGTAGGCGGT
GCTACAGAGTTCTTGAAGTGGTGGCCTAACTACGGCTACACTAGAAGGACAGTATTTGGTATCTGCGCTC
TGCTGAAGCCAGTTACCTTCGGAAAAAGAGTTGGTAGCTCTTGATCCGGCAAACAAACCACCGCTGGTAG
CGGTGGTTTTTTTGTTTGCAAGCAGCAGATTACGCGCAGAAAAAAAGGATCTCAAGAAGATCCTTTGATC
TTTTCTACGGGGTCTGACGCTCAGTGGAACGAAAACTCACGTTAAGGGATTTTGGTCATGAGATTATCAA
AAAGGATCTTCACCTAGATCCTTTTAAATTAAAAATGAAGTTTTAAATCAATCTAAAGTATATATGAGTA
AACTTGGTCTGACAGTTACCAATGCTTAATCAGTGAGGCACCTATCTCAGCGATCTGTCTATTTCGTTCA
TCCATAGTTGCCTGACTCCCCGTCGTGTAGATAACTACGATACGGGAGGGCTTACCATCTGGCCCCAGTG
CTGCAATGATACCGCGAGACCCACGCTCACCGGCTCCAGATTTATCAGCAATAAACCAGCCAGCCGGAAG
GGCCGAGCGCAGAAGTGGTCCTGCAACTTTATCCGCCTCCATCCAGTCTATTAATTGTTGCCGGGAAGCT
AGAGTAAGTAGTTCGCCAGTTAATAGTTTGCGCAACGTTGTTGCCATTGCTACAGGCATCGTGGTGTCAC
GCTCGTCGTTTGGTATGGCTTCATTCAGCTCCGGTTCCCAACGATCAAGGCGAGTTACATGATCCCCCAT
GTTGTGCAAAAAAGCGGTTAGCTCCTTCGGTCCTCCGATCGTTGTCAGAAGTAAGTTGGCCGCAGTGTTA
TCACTCATGGTTATGGCAGCACTGCATAATTCTCTTACTGTCATGCCATCCGTAAGATGCTTTTCTGTGA
CTGGTGAGTACTCAACCAAGTCATTCTGAGAATAGTGTATGCGGCGACCGAGTTGCTCTTGCCCGGCGTC
AACACGGGATAATACCGCGCCACATAGCAGAACTTTAAAAGTGCTCATCATTGGAAAACGTTCTTCGGGG
CGAAAACTCTCAAGGATCTTACCGCTGTTGAGATCCAGTTCGATGTAACCCACTCGTGCACCCAACTGAT
CTTCAGCATCTTTTACTTTCACCAGCGTTTCTGGGTGAGCAAAAACAGGAAGGCAAAATGCCGCAAAAAA
GGGAATAAGGGCGACACGGAAATGTTGAATACTCATACTCTTCCTTTTTCAATATTATTGAAGCATTTAT
CAGGGTTATTGTCTCATGAGCGGATACATATTTGAATGTATTTAGAAAAATAAACAAAAGAGTTTGTAGA
AACGCAAAAAGGCCATCCGTCAGGATGGCCTTCTGCTTAATTTGATGCCTGGCAGTTTATGGCGGGCGTC
CTGCCCGCCACCCTCCGGGCCGTTGCTTCGCAACGTTCAAATCCGCTCCCGGCGGATTTGTCCTACTCAG
GAGAGCGTTCACCGACAAACAACAGATAAAACGAAAGGCCCAGTCTTTCGACTGAGCCTTTCGTTTTATT
TGATGCCTGGCAGTTCCCTACTCTCGCATGGGGAGACCCCACACTACCATCGGCGCTACGGCGTTTCACT
TCTGAGTTCGGCATGGGGTCAGGTGGGACCACCGCGCTACTGCCGCCAGGCAAATTCTGTTTTATCAGAC
CGCTTCTGCGTTCTGATTTAATCTGTATCAGGCTGAAAATCTTCTCTCATCCGCCAAAACAGAAGTTTTA
TTATTTATACAGTTCATCCATGCCATGCGTAATACCCGCCGCGGTCACAAATTCCAGCAGCACCATATGG
TCGCGTTTTTCGTTCGGATCTTTGCTCAGGACGCTCTGGGTGCTCAGATAATGGTTATCCGGCAGCAGCA
CCGGGCCATCGCCAATCGGGGTGTTCTGCTGATAATGATCCGCCAGCTGCACGCTGCCATCTTCCACGTT
GTGGCGGATTTTAAAGTTCGCTTTGATGCCGTTTTTCTGTTTATCCGCGGTAATATACACGTTATGGCTG
TTAAAGTTGTATTCCAGTTTATGGCCCAGGATGTTGCCATCTTCTTTAAAATCGATGCCTTTCAGTTCAA
TGCGGTTCACCAGGGTATCGCCTTCAAATTTCACTTCCGCACGGGTTTTATAGGTGCCATCATCTTTAAA
GCTAATGGTGCGTTCCTGCACATAGCCTTCCGGCATCGCGCTTTTAAAAAAATCATGCTGTTTCATATGA
TCCGGATAACGCGCAAAGCACTGCACGCCATAGGTCAGGGTGGTCACCAGGGTCGGCCACGGCACCGGCA
GTTTGCCCGTGGTGCAAATGAATTTCAGGGTCAGTTTGCCGTTGGTCGCATCGCCTTCGCCTTCGCCACG
CACGCTAAATTTATGGCCGTTCACATCGCCATCCAGTTCCACCAGAATCGGCACCACACCGGTAAACAGT
TCTTCGCCTTTGCGCATGAGCTATTCTCCCGAAAGCGTTAATTGGCGTTAAGGTTGTAACGAGACGCATC
TTTGCACACAATAACAACATTAATGTATCTGGATTTAACCATAAGAAATATTTGGGCAGTCGTCTGCTTT
TCAATCGAAATTGTTGATTTTATGTTAAGCCGCGGAGCGGTAGTGTGATTTTTTCCAGGGGTGGGAATAG
GGGATATTCAGGAGAAAATGTGCCACATATCCGTCAGTTATGTTGGGTTAGCTTACTGTGCCTGAGCAGT
TCTGCGGTAGCCGCAAATGTTCGTCTGAAAGTCGAAGGGCCGGCATCACCGGCGCCACAGGTGCGGTTGC
TGGCGCCTATATCGCCGACATCACCGATGGGGAAGATCGGGCTCGCCACTTCGGGCTCATGAGCGCTTGT
TTCGGCGTGGGTATGGTGGCAGGCCCCGTGGCCGGGGGACTGTTGGGCGCCATCTCCTTCCATGGACGT
Features (pLannotate 1.2.2; 15 found; start..end, strand, type, name):
      1..48      +  promoter       EM7 promoter: synthetic bacterial promoter&nbsp
     89..763     +  CDS            DsRed.T3: DsRed.T3 is a basic (constitutively fluorescent) red fluorescent protein published in 2002, derived from Discosoma sp.. It is reported to be a somewhat slowly-maturing tetramer.
    791..1499    +  CDS            TcR (fragment): tetracycline efflux protein; tet; confers resistance to tetracycline
   1741..2121    -  CDS            YPB1_ECOLX: Protein predicted: Swiss-Prot protein existence level 4. From Escherichia coli.
   2138..2329    +  CDS            rop: Rop protein, which maintains plasmids at low copy number; rop
   2431..2571    +  misc_feature   bom: basis of mobility region from pBR322
   2757..3345    -  rep_origin     ori: high-copy-number ColE1/pMB1/pBR322/pUC origin of replication
   3516..4376    -  CDS            AmpR: β-lactamase; bla; confers resistance to ampicillin, carbenicillin, and related antibiotics
   4377..4468    -  promoter       AmpR promoter: bla
   4487..4514    -  terminator     rrnB T2 terminator: transcription terminator T2 from the E. coli rrnB gene
   4606..4692    -  terminator     rrnB T1 terminator: Escherichia coli rrnB; transcription terminator T1 from the E. coli rrnB gene
   4694..4809    -  ncRNA          5S rRNA: Accession: RF00001 - 5S ribosomal RNA
   4904..5617    -  CDS            Superfolder GFP: Superfolder GFP is a basic (constitutively fluorescent) green fluorescent protein published in 2005, derived from Aequorea victoria. It is reported to be a very rapidly-maturing weak dimer.
   5833..5919    +  CDS            tamA (fragment): TAMA_CITRI - Experimental evidence at protein level: Swiss-Prot protein existence level 1. Part of the translocation and assembly module (TAM) autotransporter assembly complex, which functions in translocation of autotransporters across the outer membrane. From Citrobacter rodentium (strain ICC168) (Citrobacter freundii biotype 4280).
   5918..6084    +  CDS            TcR (fragment): tetracycline efflux protein; tet; confers resistance to tetracycline
