[The description below was written by a language model from this plasmid's Addgene catalogue record and pLannotate feature annotations shown in this document.]
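Description:
p5084 is a dual-fluorescence bacterial reporter plasmid built on the pMW211 backbone, a pBR322-type vector. Replication relies on a ColE1/pMB1-family origin accompanied by the rop gene and the bom mobility region, which fits the catalogue listing of low copy number. Selection is by ampicillin through the bla β-lactamase gene and its native promoter. Only fragments of the tetracycline efflux gene are annotated, flanking the reporter cassettes, so the reporters appear to interrupt the original tet gene and tetracycline resistance is not expected to be functional.

The payload, assembled by Gibson cloning, consists of two divergently oriented reporter units. On one strand, the synthetic constitutive EM7 promoter drives DsRed.T3, a red fluorescent protein that marks every plasmid-bearing cell regardless of its physiological state. On the opposite strand, superfolder GFP, a rapidly maturing green protein, is placed under the msrA promoter according to the insert name. This promoter is not annotated as a feature, but the region upstream of sfGFP contains a short match to tamA, which may reflect the genomic fragment carrying it. The sfGFP unit is followed by a 5S rRNA segment and the rrnB T1 and T2 terminators, which insulate it from the adjacent bla gene. Since msrA encodes a methionine sulfoxide reductase involved in repairing oxidised proteins, green signal presumably reports induction of this stress response, with red signal available to identify bacteria and normalise the readout. The associated publication concerns stress experienced by intracellular Salmonella enterica persisters, which points to single-cell measurement of stress responses during infection as the intended use.
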