Addgene plasmid #168179: p5084
Purpose: bacteria reporter
Depositing lab: Michael Hensel. Depositing organization: Universitaet Osnabrueck. Publication: The protected physiological state of intracellular Salmonella enterica persisters reduces host cell-imposed stress. Schulte M, Olschewski K, Hensel M. Commun Biol. 2021 May 4;4(1):520. doi: 10.1038/s42003-021-02049-6. PubMed 33947954.
Backbone
  Vector backbone: pMW211
  Vector type: Bacterial Expression
Growth in bacteria
  Bacterial resistance: Ampicillin, 100 μg/mL
  Growth temperature: 37°C
  Growth strain: DH5alpha
  Copy number: Low Copy
Gene/Insert
  Gene/Insert name: PEM7::dsred PmsrA::sfgfp
  Species: Synthetic
  Mutation: none
  Cloning method: Gibson Cloning
Terms and licenses: Academic/Nonprofit Terms; Industry Terms: Not Available to Industry
Depositor comments: Please visit https://www.biorxiv.org/content/10.1101/2020.09.22.308114v1 for bioRxiv preprint.
How to cite: p5084 was a gift from Michael Hensel (Addgene plasmid # 168179 ; http://n2t.net/addgene:168179 ; RRID:Addgene_168179)
